Addgene plasmid #215455: pENTR2b-Dok1-Clover
Purpose: Gateway entry vector with Dok1 tagged with Clover
Depositing lab: Johanna Ivaska. Depositing organization: Turku Bioscience Centre. Publication: Dynamic regulation of integrin beta1 phosphorylation supports invasion of breast cancer cells. Conway JRW, Joshi O, Kaivola J, Follain G, Gounis M, Kuhl D, Ivaska J. Nat Cell Biol. 2025 May 26. doi: 10.1038/s41556-025-01663-4. PubMed 40419795.
Backbone
  Vector backbone: pENTR2b
  Backbone manufacturer: Thermo Fisher Scientific Inc.
  Total vector size (bp): 4462
  Vector type: Gateway entry vector
Growth in bacteria
  Bacterial resistance: Kanamycin, 50 μg/mL
  Growth temperature: 37°C
  Growth strain: DH5alpha
  Copy number: High Copy
Gene/Insert
  Gene/Insert name: DOK1
  Species: H. sapiens (human)
  Insert size (bp): 2175
  GenBank ID: NM_001381.5
  Entrez Gene: DOK1 (a.k.a. P62DOK, pp62)
  Promoter: none
  Tag / fusion protein: Clover (C terminal on insert)
  Cloning method: Restriction Enzyme; 5′ cloning site NcoI (not destroyed); 3′ cloning site EcoRV (not destroyed)
  Sequencing primers: 5′ attL1_F; 3′ attL2_R
Terms and licenses: Academic/Nonprofit Terms; Industry Terms
How to cite: pENTR2b-Dok1-Clover was a gift from Johanna Ivaska (Addgene plasmid # 215455 ; http://n2t.net/addgene:215455 ; RRID:Addgene_215455)
