[The description below was written by a language model from this plasmid's Addgene catalogue record and pLannotate feature annotations shown in this document.]
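Description:
pENTR2b-Dok1-Clover is a 4,462 bp Gateway entry clone built on the pENTR2b backbone. It carries the human DOK1 coding sequence fused at its C terminus to the green/yellow fluorescent protein Clover. It is a bacterial shuttle and storage plasmid rather than an expression vector. It is propagated at high copy in E. coli from a ColE1/pUC-type origin and selected with kanamycin through the aph(3')-Ia KanR gene. The annotation also flags a short fragment resembling the RSF origin at the start of the sequence, but the full-length pUC-type ori is the functional replicon.

The roughly 2.2 kb insert was cloned between NcoI and EcoRV sites. It consists of the DOK1 open reading frame followed, after a short linker, by Clover on the same strand. This cassette is flanked by attL1 and attL2, the recombination sites used in the Gateway LR reaction. The record lists no promoter for the insert. The rrnB T1 and T2 transcription terminators lie upstream of attL1, where they limit read-through transcription from the backbone into the cassette while it is held in bacteria. Expression therefore requires LR recombination into an attR-containing destination vector that supplies a promoter and any host-specific elements.

DOK1 is an enzymatically inert adaptor or scaffolding protein that assembles signalling complexes. It can modulate integrin activation by competing with talin for binding to integrin beta tails. The plasmid was deposited with a study of integrin beta1 phosphorylation in breast cancer cell invasion. This fits its use as a source clone for making fluorescent DOK1-Clover expression constructs for imaging or interaction studies, although the record does not name specific destination vectors or assays.
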