Features (pLannotate 1.2.2; 9 found; start..end, strand, type, name):
      1..46      +  rep_origin     RSF ori (fragment): Plasmids containing the RSF 1030 origin of replication can be propagated in E. coli cells that contain additional plasmids with compatible origins.
    106..149     -  terminator     rrnB T1 terminator: Escherichia coli rrnB; transcription terminator T1 from the E. coli rrnB gene
    281..308     +  terminator     rrnB T2 terminator: transcription terminator T2 from the E. coli rrnB gene
    358..457     +  protein_bind   attL1: mutant version of attL; recombination site for the Gateway® LR reaction LR Clonase™
    501..1943    +  CDS            DOK1: DOK1_HUMAN - Experimental evidence at protein level: Swiss-Prot protein existence level 1. DOK proteins are enzymatically inert adaptor or scaffolding proteins. They provide a docking platform for the assembly of multimolecular signaling complexes. DOK1 appears to be a negative regulator of the insulin signaling pathway. Modulates integrin activation by competing with talin for the same binding site on ITGB3. From Homo sapiens (Human).
   1959..2675    +  CDS            Clover: Clover is a basic (constitutively fluorescent) green/yellow fluorescent protein published in 2012, derived from Aequorea victoria. It is reported to be a rapidly-maturing weak dimer with high acid sensitivity.
   2691..2790    -  protein_bind   attL2: mutant version of attL; recombination site for the Gateway® LR reaction LR Clonase™
   2913..3722    +  CDS            KanR: aminoglycoside phosphotransferase; aph(3')-Ia; confers resistance to kanamycin in bacteria or G418 (Geneticin®) in eukaryotes
   3812..4400    +  rep_origin     ori: high-copy-number ColE1/pMB1/pBR322/pUC origin of replication
>Addgene plasmid #215455 | pENTR2b-Dok1-Clover | addgene full sequence | sequence record 445913 | Addgene NGS Result
CTTTCCTGCGTTATCCCCTGATTCTGTGGATAACCGTATTACCGCTAGCATGGATCTCGGGGACGTCTAA
CTACTAAGCGAGAGTAGGGAACTGCCAGGCATCAAATAAAACGAAAGGCTCAGTCGGAAGACTGGGCCTT
TCGTTTTATCTGTTGTTTGTCGGTGAACGCTCTCCTGAGTAGGACAAATCCGCCGGGAGCGGATTTGAAC
GTTGTGAAGCAACGGCCCGGAGGGTGGCGGGCAGGACGCCCGCCATAAACTGCCAGGCATCAAACTAAGC
AGAAGGCCATCCTGACGGATGGCCTTTTTGCGTTTCTACAAACTCTTCCTGTTAGTTAGTTACTTAAGCT
CGGGCCCCAAATAATGATTTTATTTTGACTGATAGTGACCTGTTCGTTGCAACAAATTGATAAGCAATGC
TTTTTTATAATGCCAACTTTGTACAAAAAAGCAGGCTGGCGCCGGAACCAATTCAGTCGACTGGATCCGG
TACCGGCACCATGGACGGAGCAGTGATGGAAGGGCCGCTTTTTTTGCAGAGTCAGCGCTTTGGGACCAAG
AGGTGGAGGAAGACCTGGGCCGTGCTCTACCCGGCCAGTCCCCACGGCGTAGCGCGGCTCGAGTTCTTTG
ACCATAAGGGGTCGAGCTCTGGGGGTGGCCGAGGGAGCTCGCGCCGCCTGGACTGCAAAGTGATCCGTCT
GGCTGAGTGTGTGAGTGTGGCCCCCGTCACCGTGGAGACCCCCCCTGAGCCCGGCGCCACTGCCTTCCGC
CTGGACACTGCTCAGCGCTCGCACCTGCTGGCGGCCGACGCGCCGTCCAGTGCAGCCTGGGTGCAGACGC
TGTGCCGAAACGCCTTTCCGAAAGGCAGCTGGACTCTGGCGCCTACCGATAACCCACCTAAGCTTTCTGC
CCTGGAGATGCTGGAGAACTCCTTGTACAGCCCTACCTGGGAAGGATCCCAATTCTGGGTAACGGTGCAG
AGGACTGAGGCCGCCGAGCGCTGTGGCCTGCATGGCTCCTACGTGCTGAGGGTGGAGGCTGAAAGGCTGA
CTCTCCTGACCGTGGGGGCCCAGAGTCAGATACTGGAGCCACTCCTGTCCTGGCCCTACACTCTGTTGCG
TCGCTATGGCCGGGACAAGGTCATGTTCTCTTTCGAGGCCGGCCGCCGCTGCCCCTCAGGCCCTGGAACC
TTCACCTTCCAGACGGCACAGGGAAATGACATCTTCCAGGCAGTTGAGACTGCCATCCACCGGCAGAAGG
CCCAGGGAAAGGCCGGACAGGGGCACGATGTTCTCAGAGCTGACTCCCATGAAGGGGAGGTGGCAGAGGG
GAAGTTGCCTTCCCCACCTGGCCCCCAAGAGCTCCTCGACAGTCCCCCAGCCCTGTATGCTGAGCCCTTA
GACTCCCTGCGCATTGCTCCATGCCCTTCCCAGGACTCCCTATACTCAGACCCCTTGGACAGCACGTCTG
CTCAGGCAGGAGAGGGAGTACAACGGAAGAAACCTCTCTATTGGGACTTGTATGAGCATGCGCAGCAGCA
GTTGCTGAAGGCCAAGCTGACAGACCCCAAAGAGGATCCCATCTATGATGAACCTGAGGGCCTGGCCCCA
GTCCCTCCCCAGGGCCTTTATGATCTGCCTCGGGAGCCCAAGGATGCATGGTGGTGCCAAGCTCGGGTGA
AGGAGGAGGGCTATGAGCTCCCCTACAACCCTGCCACTGATGACTACGCTGTGCCACCCCCTCGGAGCAC
AAAGCCCCTCCTTGCTCCCAAGCCCCAGGGCCCAGCCTTCCCTGAACCTGGTACTGCAACTGGCAGTGGC
ATCAAAAGCCACAACTCAGCCCTGTACAGCCAGGTCCAGAAGAGCGGGGCCTCAGGGAGCTGGGACTGTG
GGCTCTCTAGAGTAGGGACTGACAAGACTGGGGTCAAGTCAGAGGGCTCTACCGGCGGCGGCGGCCGCAT
GGTGAGCAAGGGCGAGGAGCTGTTCACCGGGGTGGTGCCCATCCTGGTCGAGCTGGACGGCGACGTAAAC
GGCCACAAGTTCAGCGTCCGCGGCGAGGGCGAGGGCGATGCCACCAACGGCAAGCTGACCCTGAAGTTCA
TCTGCACCACCGGCAAGCTGCCCGTGCCCTGGCCCACCCTCGTGACCACCTTCGGCTACGGCGTGGCCTG
CTTCAGCCGCTACCCCGACCACATGAAGCAGCACGACTTCTTCAAGTCCGCCATGCCCGAAGGCTACGTC
CAGGAGCGCACCATCTCTTTCAAGGACGACGGTACCTACAAGACCCGCGCCGAGGTGAAGTTCGAGGGCG
ACACCCTGGTGAACCGCATCGAGCTGAAGGGCATCGACTTCAAGGAGGACGGCAACATCCTGGGGCACAA
GCTGGAGTACAACTTCAACAGCCACAACGTCTATATCACGGCCGACAAGCAGAAGAACGGCATCAAGGCT
AACTTCAAGATCCGCCACAACGTTGAGGACGGCAGCGTGCAGCTCGCCGACCACTACCAGCAGAACACCC
CCATCGGCGACGGCCCCGTGCTGCTGCCCGACAACCACTACCTGAGCCATCAGTCCGCCCTGAGCAAAGA
CCCCAACGAGAAGCGCGATCACATGGTCCTGCTGGAGTTCGTGACCGCCGCCGGGATTACACATGGCATG
GACGAGCTGTACAAGTAGTAAGATATCTAGACCCAGCTTTCTTGTACAAAGTTGGCATTATAAGAAAGCA
TTGCTTATCAATTTGTTGCAACGAACAGGTCACTATCAGTCAAAATAAAATCATTATTTGCCATCCAGCT
GCAGCTCTGGCCCGTGTCTCAAAATCTCTGATGTTACATTGCACAAGATAAAAATATATCATCATGAACA
ATAAAACTGTCTGCTTACATAAACAGTAATACAAGGGGTGTTATGAGCCATATTCAACGGGAAACGTCGA
GGCCGCGATTAAATTCCAACATGGATGCTGATTTATATGGGTATAAATGGGCTCGCGATAATGTCGGGCA
ATCAGGTGCGACAATCTATCGCTTGTATGGGAAGCCCGATGCGCCAGAGTTGTTTCTGAAACATGGCAAA
GGTAGCGTTGCCAATGATGTTACAGATGAGATGGTCAGACTAAACTGGCTGACGGAATTTATGCCTCTTC
CGACCATCAAGCATTTTATCCGTACTCCTGATGATGCATGGTTACTCACCACTGCGATCCCCGGAAAAAC
AGCATTCCAGGTATTAGAAGAATATCCTGATTCAGGTGAAAATATTGTTGATGCGCTGGCAGTGTTCCTG
CGCCGGTTGCATTCGATTCCTGTTTGTAATTGTCCTTTTAACAGCGATCGCGTATTTCGTCTCGCTCAGG
CGCAATCACGAATGAATAACGGTTTGGTTGATGCGAGTGATTTTGATGACGAGCGTAATGGCTGGCCTGT
TGAACAAGTCTGGAAAGAAATGCATAAACTTTTGCCATTCTCACCGGATTCAGTCGTCACTCATGGTGAT
TTCTCACTTGATAACCTTATTTTTGACGAGGGGAAATTAATAGGTTGTATTGATGTTGGACGAGTCGGAA
TCGCAGACCGATACCAGGATCTTGCCATCCTATGGAACTGCCTCGGTGAGTTTTCTCCTTCATTACAGAA
ACGGCTTTTTCAAAAATATGGTATTGATAATCCTGATATGAATAAATTGCAGTTTCATTTGATGCTCGAT
GAGTTTTTCTAATCAGAATTGGTTAATTGGTTGTAACATTATTCAGATTGGGCCCCGTTCCACTGAGCGT
CAGACCCCGTAGAAAAGATCAAAGGATCTTCTTGAGATCCTTTTTTTCTGCGCGTAATCTGCTGCTTGCA
AACAAAAAAACCACCGCTACCAGCGGTGGTTTGTTTGCCGGATCAAGAGCTACCAACTCTTTTTCCGAAG
GTAACTGGCTTCAGCAGAGCGCAGATACCAAATACTGTTCTTCTAGTGTAGCCGTAGTTAGGCCACCACT
TCAAGAACTCTGTAGCACCGCCTACATACCTCGCTCTGCTAATCCTGTTACCAGTGGCTGCTGCCAGTGG
CGATAAGTCGTGTCTTACCGGGTTGGACTCAAGACGATAGTTACCGGATAAGGCGCAGCGGTCGGGCTGA
ACGGGGGGTTCGTGCACACAGCCCAGCTTGGAGCGAACGACCTACACCGAACTGAGATACCTACAGCGTG
AGCTATGAGAAAGCGCCACGCTTCCCGAAGGGAGAAAGGCGGACAGGTATCCGGTAAGCGGCAGGGTCGG
AACAGGAGAGCGCACGAGGGAGCTTCCAGGGGGAAACGCCTGGTATCTTTATAGTCCTGTCGGGTTTCGC
CACCTCTGACTTGAGCGTCGATTTTTGTGATGCTCGTCAGGGGGGCGGAGCCTATGGAAAAACGCCAGCA
ACGCGGCCTTTTTACGGTTCCTGGCCTTTTGCTGGCCTTTTGCTCACATGTT
